>Addgene plasmid #161548 | pKD011 CMV 3xFLAG-NLS-ZF2-ABI1 in TUPV2 | addgene full sequence | sequence record 318367 | Addgene NGS Result
GTGATGCGGTTTTGGCAGTACATCAATGGGCGTGGATAGCGGTTTGACTCACGGGGATTTCCAAGTCTCC
ACCCCATTGACGTCAATGGGAGTTTGTTTTGGCACCAAAATCAACGGGACTTTCCAAAATGTCGTAACAA
CTCCGCCCCATTGACGCAAATGGGCGGTAGGCGTGTACGGTGGGAGGTCTATATAAGCAGAGCTCTCTGG
CTAACTAGAGAACCCACTGCTTACTGGCTTATCGAAATTAATACGACTCACTATAGGGAGTCCCAAGCTG
GCTAGCGCCACCATGGACTACAAAGACCACGACGGCGATTACAAGGATCATGACATCGATTACAAAGACG
ATGACGATAAGATGGCTCCTAAGAAAAAGCGCAAAGTCTCCGGAGCTAGACCCGGGGAGCGCCCCTTCCA
GTGTCGCATTTGCATGCGGAACTTTTCGAGAAATTTCATTTTGCAAAGACATACCCGTACTCATACCGGT
GAAAAACCGTTTCAGTGTCGGATCTGTATGCGAAATTTCTCCGATAGAGCTAATTTGAGGAGGCATCTGC
GTACGCACACCGGCGAGAAGCCATTCCAATGCCGAATATGCATGCGCAACTTCAGTAGACATGATCAATT
GACTAGACACCTAAAAACCCACCTGAGAGGATCTGGATCCGGTGGTGGCGGGTCTGGAGGAGGAGGTAGT
GGTGGAGGTGGCTCTGGTACCATGACGCGGGTGCCTTTGTATGGTTTTACTTCGATTTGTGGAAGAAGGC
CTGAGATGGAAGCTGCTGTTTCGACTATACCAAGATTCCTTCAATCTTCCTCTGGTTCGATGTTAGATGG
TCGGTTTGATCCTCAATCCGCCGCTCATTTCTTCGGTGTTTACGACGGCCATGGCGGTTCTCAGGTAGCG
AACTATTGTAGAGAGAGGATGCATTTGGCTTTGGCGGAGGAGATAGCTAAGGAGAAACCGATGCTCTGCG
ATGGTGATACGTGGCTGGAGAAGTGGAAGAAAGCTCTTTTCAACTCGTTCCTGAGAGTTGACTCGGAGAT
TGAGTCAGTTGCGCCGGAGACGGTTGGGTCAACGTCGGTGGTTGCCGTTGTTTTCCCGTCTCACATCTTC
GTCGCTAACTGCGGTGACTCTAGAGCCGTTCTTTGCCGCGGCAAAACTGCACTTCCATTATCCGTTGACC
ATAAACCGGATAGAGAAGATGAAGCTGCGAGGATTGAAGCCGCAGGAGGGAAAGTGATTCAGTGGAATGG
AGCTCGTGTTTTCGGTGTTCTCGCCATGTCGAGATCCATTGGCGATAGATACTTGAAACCATCCATCATT
CCTGATCCTGAAGTGACGGCTGTGAAGAGAGTAAAAGAAGATGATTGTCTGATTTTGGCGAGTGACGGGG
TTTGGGATGTAATGACGGATGAAGAAGCGTGTGAGATGGCAAGGAAGCGGATTCTCTTGTGGCACAAGAA
AAACGCGGTGGCTGGGGATGCATCGTTGCTCGCGGATGAGCGGAGAAAGGAAGGGAAAGATCCTGCGGCG
ATGTCCGCGGCTGAGTATTTGTCAAAGCTGGCGATACAGAGAGGAAGCAAAGACAACATAAGTGTGGTGG
TGGTTGATTTGAAGTAGGCGGCCGCTCGAGTCTAGAGGGCCCGTTTAAACCCGCTGATCAGCCTCGACTG
TGCCTTCTAGTTGCCAGCCATCTGTTGTTTGCCCCTCCCCCGTGCCTTCCTTGACCCTGGAAGGTGCCAC
TCCCACTGTCCTTTCCTAATAAAATGAGGAAATTGCATCGCATTGTCTGAGTAGGTGTCATTCTATTCTG
GGGGGTGGGGTGGGGCAGGACAGCAAGGGGGAGGATTGGGAAGTCAATAGCAGGCATGCTGGGGATGCGG
TGGGCTCTATGGCTTCTGAGGCAGGTCGAAGAACTATTTCCTGGCTGTTACGCGAGCGCATCGCGATAAG
CTCTAGAGGGACAGCCCCCCCCCAAAGCCCCCAGGGATGTAATTACGTCCCTCCCCCGCTAGGGGGCAGC
AGCGAGCCGCCCGGGGCTCCGCTCCGGTCCGGCGCTCCCCCCGCATCCCCGAGCCGGCAGCGTGCGGGGA
CAGCCCGGGCACGGGGAAGGTGGCACGGGATCGCTTTCCTCTGAACGCTTCTCGCTGCTCTTTGAGCCTG
CAGACACCTGGGGGGATACGGGGAAAAAGCTTTAGGCTGAAAGAGAGATTTAGAATGACAGAATCATAGA
ACGGCCTGCGTACGGATGGGGCTCTAGCTCTAGAGCTTGATATCGAATTCCTGCAGCCCCGCTAGAGGGA
CAGCCCCCCCCCAAAGCCCCCAGGGATGTAATTACGTCCCTCCCCCGCTAGGGGGCAGCAGCGAGCCGCC
CGGGGCTCCGCTCCGGTCCGGCGCTCCCCCCGCATCCCCGAGCCGGCAGCGTGCGGGGACAGCCCGGGCA
CGGGGAAGGTGGCACGGGATCGCTTTCCTCTGAACGCTTCTCGCTGCTCTTTGAGCCTGCAGACACCTGG
GGGGATACGGGGAAAAAGCTTTAGGCTGAAAGAGAGATTTAGAATGACAGAATCATAGAACGGCCTGGGC
GCGCCTGGTGGCGAACGATCAACAGACGGGAGAGGACTAAAGTCTTCGCTGACAGCGACCGGACTCTAGG
GGGTATCCCC
[124 nt withheld, positions 2671-2794]
C
[91 nt withheld, positions 2796-2886]
A
[49 nt withheld, positions 2888-2936]
CCTTTGACGTTGGAGTCCACGTTCTTT
[37 nt withheld, positions 2964-3000]
ACCCTATCTCGGTCTATTCTTTTGATTTATAAGGGATTTTGCCGATTTCGGCCTATTGGTTAAAAAATGA
GCTGATTTAACAAAAATTTAACGCGAATTAATTCTGTGGAATGTGTGTCAGTTAGGCTCAATTAGTCAGC
AACCATAGTCCCGCCCCTAACTCCGCCCATCCCGCCCCTAACTCCGCCCAGTTCCGCCCATTCTCCGCCC
CATGGCTGACTAATTTTTTTTATTTATGCAGAGGCCGAGGCCGCCTCTGCCTCTGAGCTATTCCAGAAGT
AGTGAGGAGGCTTTTTTGGAGGCCTAGGCTTTTGCAAAAAGCTCCCGGGAGCTTGTATATCCATTTTCGG
AGGTTGGGCTTCGGAATCGTTTTCCGGGACGCCGGCTGGATGATCCTCCAGCGCGGGGATCTCATGCTGG
AGTTCTTCGCCCACCCCAACTTGTTTATTGCAGCTTATAATGGTTACAAATAAAGCAATAGCATCACAAA
TTTCACAAATAAAGCATTTTTTTCACTGCATTCTAGTTGTGGTTTGTCCAAACTCATCAATGTATCTTAT
CATGTCTGTATACCGTCGACCTCTAGCTAGAGCTTGGCGTAATCATGGTCATAGCTGTTTCCTGTGTGAA
ATTGTTATCCGCTCACAATTCCACACAACATACGAGCCGGAAGCATAAAGTGTAAAGCCTGGGGTGCCTA
ATGAGTGAGCTAACTCACATTAATTGCGTTGCGCTCACTGCCCGCTTTCCAGTCGGGAAACCTGTCGTGC
CAGCTGCATTAATGAATCGGCCAACGCGCGGGGAGAGGCGGTTTGCGTATTGGGCGCTCTTCCGCTTCCT
CGCTCACTGACTCGCTGCGCTCGGTCGTTCGGCTGCGGCGAGCGGTATCAGCTCACTCAAAGGCGGTAAT
ACGGTTATCCACAGAATCAGGGGATAACGCAGGAAAGAACATGTGAGCAAAAGGCCAGCAAAAGGCCAGG
AACCGTAAAAAGGCCGCGTTGCTGGCGTTTTTCCATAGGCTCCGCCCCCCTGACGAGCATCACAAAAATC
GACGCTCAAGTCAGAGGTGGCGAAACCCGACAGGACTATAAAGATACCAGGCGTTTCCCCCTGGAAGCTC
CCTCGTGCGCTCTCCTGTTCCGACCCTGCCGCTTACCGGATACCTGTCCGCCTTTCTCCCTTCGGGAAGC
GTGGCGCTTTCTCATAGCTCACGCTGTAGGTATCTCAGTTCGGTGTAGGTCGTTCGCTCCAAGCTGGGCT
GTGTGCACGAACCCCCCGTTCAGCCCGACCGCTGCGCCTTATCCGGTAACTATCGTCTTGAGTCCAACCC
GGTAAGACACGACTTATCGCCACTGGCAGCAGCCACTGGTAACAGGATTAGCAGAGCGAGGTATGTAGGC
GGTGCTACAGAGTTCTTGAAGTGGTGGCCTAACTACGGCTACACTAGAAGAACAGTATTTGGTATCTGCG
CTCTGCTGAAGCCAGTTACCTTCGGAAAAAGAGTTGGTAGCTCTTGATCCGGCAAACAAACCACCGCTGG
TAGCGGTGGTTTTTTTGTTTGCAAGCAGCAGATTACGCGCAGAAAAAAAGGATCTCAAGAAGATCCTTTG
ATCTTTTCTACGGGGTCTGACGCTCAGTGGAACGAAAACTCACGTTAAGGGATTTTGGTCATGAGATTAT
CAAAAAGGATCTTCACCTAGATCCTTTTAAATTAAAAATGAAGTTTTAAATCAATCTAAAGTATATATGA
GTAAACTTGGTCTGACAGTTACCAATGCTTAATCAGTGAGGCACCTATCTCAGCGATCTGTCTATTTCGT
TCATCCATAGTTGCCTGACTCCCCGTCGTGTAGATAACTACGATACGGGAGGGCTTACCATCTGGCCCCA
GTGCTGCAATGATACCGCGAGATCCACGCTCACCGGCTCCAGATTTATCAGCAATAAACCAGCCAGCCGG
AAGGGCCGAGCGCAGAAGTGGTCCTGCAACTTTATCCGCCTCCATCCAGTCTATTAATTGTTGCCGGGAA
GCTAGAGTAAGTAGTTCGCCAGTTAATAGTTTGCGCAACGTTGTTGCCATTGCTACAGGCATCGTGGTGT
CACGCTCGTCGTTTGGTATGGCTTCATTCAGCTCCGGTTCCCAACGATCAAGGCGAGTTACATGATCCCC
CATGTTGTGCAAAAAAGCGGTTAGCTCCTTCGGTCCTCCGATCGTTGTCAGAAGTAAGTTGGCCGCAGTG
TTATCACTCATGGTTATGGCAGCACTGCATAATTCTCTTACTGTCATGCCATCCGTAAGATGCTTTTCTG
TGACTGGTGAGTACTCAACCAAGTCATTCTGAGAATAGTGTATGCGGCGACCGAGTTGCTCTTGCCCGGC
GTCAATACGGGATAATACCGCGCCACATAGCAGAACTTTAAAAGTGCTCATCATTGGAAAACGTTCTTCG
GGGCGAAAACTCTCAAGGATCTTACCGCTGTTGAGATCCAGTTCGATGTAACCCACTCGTGCACCCAACT
GATCTTCAGCATCTTTTACTTTCACCAGCGTTTCTGGGTGAGCAAAAACAGGAAGGCAAAATGCCGCAAA
AAAGGGAATAAGGGCGACACGGAAATGTTGAATACTCATACTCTTCCTTTTTCAATATTATTGAAGCATT
TATCAGGGTTATTGTCTCATGAGCGGATACATATTTGAATGTATTTAGAAAAATAAACAAATAGGGGTTC
CGCGCACATTTCCCCGAAAAGTGCCACCTGACGTCGACGGATCGGGAGATCGAAGACGGGCAAAACCGAT
GTTGACGGACTAATCCTGACAAGATCTGGGGAGGTCGCTGAGTAGTGCGCGAGCAAAATTTAAGCTACAA
CAAGGCAAGGCTTGACCGACAATTGCATGAAGAATCTGCTTAGGGTTAGGCGTTTTGCGCTGCTTCGCGA
TGTACGGGCCAGATATACGCGTTGACATTGATTATTGACTAGTTATTAATAGTAATCAATTACGGGGTCA
TTAGTTCATAGCCCATATATGGAGTTCCGCGTTACATAACTTACGGTAAATGGCCCGCCTGGCTGACCGC
CCAACGACCCCCGCCCATTGACGTCAATAATGACGTATGTTCCCATAGTAACGCCAATAGGGACTTTCCA
TTGACGTCAATGGGTGGAGTATTTACGGTAAACTGCCCACTTGGCAGTACATCAAGTGTATCATATGCCA
AGTACGCCCCCTATTGACGTCAATGACGGTAAATGGCCCGCCTGGCATTATGCCCAGTACATGACCTTAT
GGGACTTTCCTACTTGGCAGTACATCTACGTATTAGTCATCGCTATTACCATG
Features (pLannotate 1.2.2; 19 found; start..end, strand, type, name):
      1..204     +  promoter       CMV promoter: human cytomegalovirus (CMV) immediate early promoter
    200..233     +  LTR            5' LTR (truncated) (fragment): truncated 5' long terminal repeat (LTR) from HIV-1
    249..267     +  promoter       T7 promoter: promoter for bacteriophage T7 RNA polymerase
    731..1624    +  CDS            ABI1 (fragment): P2C56_ARATH - Experimental evidence at protein level: Swiss-Prot protein existence level 1. Key component and repressor of the abscisic acid (ABA) signaling pathway that regulates numerous ABA responses, such as stomatal closure, osmotic water permeability of the plasma membrane (Pos), drought-induced resistance and rhizogenesis, response to glucose, high light stress, seed germination and inhibition of vegetative growth. During the stomatal closure regulation, modulates the inward calcium-channel permeability as well as the actin reorganization in guard cells in response to ABA. Involved in t
   1678..1789    +  polyA_signal   bGH poly(A) signal: bovine growth hormone polyadenylation signal
   2274..2299    -  misc_feature   MCS (fragment): pBluescript multiple cloning site
   2671..3099    +  rep_origin     f1 ori (sequence partly withheld): f1 bacteriophage origin of replication; arrow indicates direction of (+) strand synthesis
   3104..3126    +  promoter       SV40 promoter (fragment): SV40 enhancer and early promoter
   3127..3318    +  promoter       SV40 promoter: SV40 early promoter
   3345..3443    +  CDS            ble (fragment): BLE_KLEPN - Experimental evidence at protein level: Swiss-Prot protein existence level 1. Binding protein with a strong affinity to the bleomycin family of antibiotics. Binds to CL990; an antimitotic-antibiotic compound. From Klebsiella pneumoniae.
   3438..3559    +  polyA_signal   SV40 poly(A) signal: SV40 polyadenylation signal
   3632..3648    -  protein_bind   lac operator: The lac repressor binds to the lac operator to inhibit transcription in E. coli. This inhibition can be relieved by adding lactose or isopropyl-β-D-thiogalactopyranoside (IPTG). lac repressor encoded by lacI
   3656..3686    -  promoter       lac promoter: promoter for the E. coli lac operon
   3701..3722    -  protein_bind   CAP binding site: CAP binding activates transcription in the presence of cAMP. E. coli catabolite activator protein
   3735..3827    -  CDS            lacI (fragment): lac repressor; lacI; The lac repressor binds to the lac operator to inhibit transcription in E. coli. This inhibition can be relieved by adding lactose or isopropyl-β-D-thiogalactopyranoside (IPTG).
   4010..4598    -  rep_origin     ori: high-copy-number ColE1/pMB1/pBR322/pUC origin of replication
   4769..5629    -  CDS            AmpR: β-lactamase; bla; confers resistance to ampicillin, carbenicillin, and related antibiotics
   5630..5734    -  promoter       AmpR promoter: bla
   5964..6343    +  enhancer       CMV enhancer: human cytomegalovirus immediate early enhancer
