[The description below was written by a language model from this plasmid's Addgene catalogue record and pLannotate feature annotations shown in this document.]
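Description:
pKD011 CMV 3xFLAG-NLS-ZF2-ABI1 in TUPV2 is a 6,343-nt mammalian expression plasmid built on the pPD472 CMV MCS (TUPV2) backbone and classified for synthetic biology use. It is propagated in E. coli as a high-copy plasmid through a ColE1/pUC-type origin and selected with ampicillin via the β-lactamase gene and its native promoter. The backbone also carries an f1 phage origin, remnants of lac regulatory sequence, and an SV40 early promoter followed by only a short fragment of the bleomycin-resistance (ble) coding sequence and the SV40 poly(A) signal. No intact mammalian selection marker is annotated.

The payload is a synthetic fusion protein placed between NheI and NotI sites and driven constitutively by the CMV immediate early enhancer and promoter, which span the numbering origin of the circular map, with transcripts terminated by the bGH polyadenylation signal. A T7 promoter sits just upstream of the insert. From the N terminus, the fusion comprises a 3xFLAG epitope for detection, a nuclear localization signal, a zinc finger DNA-binding domain designated ZF2, and a portion of Arabidopsis ABI1, the protein phosphatase that acts in abscisic acid signalling. The automated annotation recognises only the ABI1 fragment, and the tag, NLS and zinc finger portions presumably occupy the unannotated stretch preceding it.

ABI1 fragments are commonly used as one half of an abscisic acid-inducible dimerization pair, so this construct plausibly supplies the DNA-binding half of a ligand-responsive split transcription factor. The record itself states only constitutive expression of the fusion, in connection with work on model-guided design of mammalian genetic programs.
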