Addgene plasmid #161548: pKD011 CMV 3xFLAG-NLS-ZF2-ABI1 in TUPV2
Purpose: Constitutive expression of 3xFLAG-NLS-ZF2-ABI1 under the CMV promoter
Depositing lab: Joshua Leonard. Depositing organization: Northwestern University. Publication: Model-guided design of mammalian genetic programs. Muldoon JJ, Kandula V, Hong M, Donahue PS, Boucher JD, Bagheri N, Leonard JN. Sci Adv. 2021 Feb 19;7(8). pii: 7/8/eabe9375. doi: 10.1126/sciadv.abe9375. Print 2021 Feb. PubMed 33608279.
Backbone
  Vector backbone: pPD472 CMV MCS (TUPV2)
  Vector type: Mammalian Expression, Synthetic Biology
Growth in bacteria
  Bacterial resistance: Ampicillin, 100 μg/mL
  Growth temperature: 37°C
  Growth strain: DH5alpha
  Copy number: High Copy
Gene/Insert
  Gene/Insert name: 3xFLAG-NLS-ZF2-ABI1
  Species: Synthetic
  Promoter: CMV
  Tag / fusion protein: 3x-FLAG (N terminal on insert)
  Cloning method: Restriction Enzyme; 5′ cloning site NheI (not destroyed); 3′ cloning site NotI (not destroyed)
  Sequencing primers: 5′ CGACACGGAAATGTTGAATAC; 3′ CAGTGGGAGTGGCACCTTCC
Terms and licenses: Academic/Nonprofit Terms; Industry Terms: Not Available to Industry
How to cite: pKD011 CMV 3xFLAG-NLS-ZF2-ABI1 in TUPV2 was a gift from Joshua Leonard (Addgene plasmid # 161548 ; http://n2t.net/addgene:161548 ; RRID:Addgene_161548)
