>Addgene plasmid #161548 | pKD011 CMV 3xFLAG-NLS-ZF2-ABI1 in TUPV2 | depositor partial sequence | sequence record 313010 | 3xFLAG-NLS-ZF2-ABI1 gene
ATGGACTACAAAGACCACGACGGCGATTACAAGGATCATGACATCGATTACAAAGACGATGACGATAAGA
TGGCTCCTAAGAAAAAGCGCAAAGTCTCCGGAGCTAGACCCGGGGAGCGCCCCTTCCAGTGTCGCATTTG
CATGCGGAACTTTTCGAGAAATTTCATTTTGCAAAGACATACCCGTACTCATACCGGTGAAAAACCGTTT
CAGTGTCGGATCTGTATGCGAAATTTCTCCGATAGAGCTAATTTGAGGAGGCATCTGCGTACGCACACCG
GCGAGAAGCCATTCCAATGCCGAATATGCATGCGCAACTTCAGTAGACATGATCAATTGACTAGACACCT
AAAAACCCACCTGAGAGGATCTGGATCCGGTGGTGGCGGGTCTGGAGGAGGAGGTAGTGGTGGAGGTGGC
TCTGGTACCATGACGCGGGTGCCTTTGTATGGTTTTACTTCGATTTGTGGAAGAAGGCCTGAGATGGAAG
CTGCTGTTTCGACTATACCAAGATTCCTTCAATCTTCCTCTGGTTCGATGTTAGATGGTCGGTTTGATCC
TCAATCCGCCGCTCATTTCTTCGGTGTTTACGACGGCCATGGCGGTTCTCAGGTAGCGAACTATTGTAGA
GAGAGGATGCATTTGGCTTTGGCGGAGGAGATAGCTAAGGAGAAACCGATGCTCTGCGATGGTGATACGT
GGCTGGAGAAGTGGAAGAAAGCTCTTTTCAACTCGTTCCTGAGAGTTGACTCGGAGATTGAGTCAGTTGC
GCCGGAGACGGTTGGGTCAACGTCGGTGGTTGCCGTTGTTTTCCCGTCTCACATCTTCGTCGCTAACTGC
GGTGACTCTAGAGCCGTTCTTTGCCGCGGCAAAACTGCACTTCCATTATCCGTTGACCATAAACCGGATA
GAGAAGATGAAGCTGCGAGGATTGAAGCCGCAGGAGGGAAAGTGATTCAGTGGAATGGAGCTCGTGTTTT
CGGTGTTCTCGCCATGTCGAGATCCATTGGCGATAGATACTTGAAACCATCCATCATTCCTGATCCTGAA
GTGACGGCTGTGAAGAGAGTAAAAGAAGATGATTGTCTGATTTTGGCGAGTGACGGGGTTTGGGATGTAA
TGACGGATGAAGAAGCGTGTGAGATGGCAAGGAAGCGGATTCTCTTGTGGCACAAGAAAAACGCGGTGGC
TGGGGATGCATCGTTGCTCGCGGATGAGCGGAGAAAGGAAGGGAAAGATCCTGCGGCGATGTCCGCGGCT
GAGTATTTGTCAAAGCTGGCGATACAGAGAGGAAGCAAAGACAACATAAGTGTGGTGGTGGTTGATTTGA
AGTAG
